Addgene plasmid #137995: Recall-miniCMV-sfGFP
Purpose: (Empty Backbone) Backbone for generation of ClonMapper Recall Plasmid
Depositing lab: Amy Brock. Depositing organization: University of Texas at Austin. Publication: Functionalized Lineage Tracing for the Study and Manipulation of Heterogeneous Cell Populations. Gardner A, Morgan D, Al'Khafaji A, Brock A. Methods Mol Biol. 2022;2394:109-131. doi: 10.1007/978-1-0716-1811-0_8. PubMed 35094325.
Backbone
  Vector backbone: pBR322
  Vector type: Mammalian Expression
Growth in bacteria
  Bacterial resistance: Ampicillin, 100 μg/mL
  Growth temperature: 37°C
  Growth strain: NEB Stable
  Copy number: High Copy
Gene/Insert
  Cloning method: Restriction Enzyme
  Sequencing primers: 5′ CTAGAAGGCACAGTCGAGGC
Terms and licenses: Academic/Nonprofit Terms; Industry Terms: Not Available to Industry
Depositor comments: Please visit https://docs.brocklab.com/clonmapper for an updated protocol.
How to cite: Recall-miniCMV-sfGFP was a gift from Amy Brock (Addgene plasmid # 137995 ; http://n2t.net/addgene:137995 ; RRID:Addgene_137995)
