[The description below was written by a language model from this plasmid's Addgene catalogue record and pLannotate feature annotations shown in this document.]
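Description:
Recall-miniCMV-sfGFP is a small (about 3.5 kb) mammalian expression plasmid deposited as an empty backbone for building "Recall" plasmids in the ClonMapper lineage-tracing system. The catalogue lists the backbone as pBR322. The annotated sequence carries a high-copy ColE1/pMB1-type origin of replication and a β-lactamase gene under its own bla promoter, so it is propagated in E. coli under ampicillin selection. No mammalian selection marker or viral packaging elements are annotated, which is consistent with delivery by transient transfection rather than viral transduction, although the record does not say this.

The payload is a reporter cassette in which a minimal CMV promoter sits upstream of a superfolder GFP coding sequence, which spans the numbering origin of the circular record. Downstream of it lie a rabbit β-globin polyadenylation signal and a short stretch annotated as a β-globin (HBB) fragment. This fragment is most likely part of the globin 3′ region rather than an expressed gene. A minimal CMV promoter lacks the enhancer and gives little transcription on its own, so sfGFP expression should depend on activating sequences or factors recruited immediately upstream. A bGH polyadenylation signal lies in the opposite orientation, upstream of the promoter. It is not assigned to any annotated gene, and its role is not stated.

The record gives restriction-enzyme cloning as the way to add the user's sequence but does not describe what is inserted or where. The stated purpose and the associated publication on functionalized lineage tracing indicate that the finished plasmid is used to mark particular barcoded clones with green fluorescence within heterogeneous cell populations.
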