Features (pLannotate 1.2.2; 8 found; start..end, strand, type, name):
     35..106     +  CDS            HBB (fragment): HBB_PONPY - Experimental evidence at transcript level: Swiss-Prot protein existence level 2. Involved in oxygen transport from the lung to the various peripheral tissues. From Pongo pygmaeus (Bornean orangutan).
    177..232     +  polyA_signal   β-globin poly(A) signal: rabbit β-globin polyadenylation signal (Gil and Proudfoot, 1987)
    640..1228    -  rep_origin     ori: high-copy-number ColE1/pMB1/pBR322/pUC origin of replication
   1399..2259    -  CDS            AmpR: β-lactamase; bla; confers resistance to ampicillin, carbenicillin, and related antibiotics
   2260..2331    -  promoter       AmpR promoter: bla
   2455..2566    -  polyA_signal   bGH poly(A) signal: bovine growth hormone polyadenylation signal
   2682..2720    +  promoter       minimal CMV promoter: human cytomegalovirus (CMV) immediate early promoter
   2761..19      +  CDS            Superfolder GFP (across the origin): Superfolder GFP is a basic (constitutively fluorescent) green fluorescent protein published in 2005, derived from Aequorea victoria. It is reported to be a very rapidly-maturing weak dimer.
>Addgene plasmid #137995 | Recall-miniCMV-sfGFP | addgene full sequence | sequence record 351481 | Addgene NGS Result
CATGGATGAGCTCTACAAATAAAGGTCCGGCCGCACTCCTCAGGTGCAGGCTGCCTATCAGAAGGTGGTG
GCTGGTGTGGCCAATGCCCTGGCTCACAAATACCACTGAGATCTTTTTCCCTCTGCCAAAAATTATGGGG
ACATCATGAAGCCCCTTGAGCATCTGACTTCTGGCTAATAAAGGAAATTTATTTTCATTGCAATAGTGTG
TTGGAATTTTTTGTGTCTCTCACTCGGAAGGACATATGGGAGGGCAAATCATTTAAAACATCAGAATGAG
TATTTGGTTTAGAGTTTGGCAACATATGCCCATATGCTGGCTGCCATGAACAAAGGTTGGCTATAAAGAG
GTCATCAGTATATGAAACAGCCCCCTGCTGTCCATTCCTTATTCCATAGAAAAGCCTTGACTTGAGGTTA
GATTTTTTTTATATTTTGTTTTGTGTTATTTTTTTCTTTAACATCCCTAAAATTTTCCTTACATGTTTTA
CTAGCCAGATTTTTCCTCCTCTCCTGACTACTCCCAGTCATAGCTGTCCCTCTTCTCTTATGGAGATCCC
TCGACCTGCAGGTCACCAGAAGAGCTAACGGCTCTTCCAAGCGGGCCAGGAACCGTAAAAAGGCCGCGTT
GCTGGCGTTTTTCCATAGGCTCCGCCCCCCTGACGAGCATCACAAAAATCGACGCTCAAGTCAGAGGTGG
CGAAACCCGACAGGACTATAAAGATACCAGGCGTTTCCCCCTGGAAGCTCCCTCGTGCGCTCTCCTGTTC
CGACCCTGCCGCTTACCGGATACCTGTCCGCCTTTCTCCCTTCGGGAAGCGTGGCGCTTTCTCATAGCTC
ACGCTGTAGGTATCTCAGTTCGGTGTAGGTCGTTCGCTCCAAGCTGGGCTGTGTGCACGAACCCCCCGTT
CAGCCCGACCGCTGCGCCTTATCCGGTAACTATCGTCTTGAGTCCAACCCGGTAAGACACGACTTATCGC
CACTGGCAGCAGCCACTGGTAACAGGATTAGCAGAGCGAGGTATGTAGGCGGTGCTACAGAGTTCTTGAA
GTGGTGGCCTAACTACGGCTACACTAGAAGAACAGTATTTGGTATCTGCGCTCTGCTGAAGCCAGTTACC
TTCGGAAAAAGAGTTGGTAGCTCTTGATCCGGCAAACAAACCACCGCTGGTAGCGGTGGTTTTTTTGTTT
GCAAGCAGCAGATTACGCGCAGAAAAAAAGGATCTCAAGAAGATCCTTTGATCTTTTCTACGGGGTCTGA
CGCTCAGTGGAACGAAAACTCACGTTAAGGGATTTTGGTCATGAGATTATCAAAAAGGATCTTCACCTAG
ATCCTTTTAAATTAAAAATGAAGTTTTAAATCAATCTAAAGTATATATGAGTAAACTTGGTCTGACAGTT
ACCAATGCTTAATCAGTGAGGCACCTATCTCAGCGATCTGTCTATTTCGTTCATCCATAGTTGCCTGACT
CCCCGTCGTGTAGATAACTACGATACGGGAGGGCTTACCATCTGGCCCCAGTGCTGCAATGATACCGCGT
GACCCACGCTCACCGGCTCCAGATTTATCAGCAATAAACCAGCCAGCCGGAAGGGCCGAGCGCAGAAGTG
GTCCTGCAACTTTATCCGCCTCCATCCAGTCTATTAATTGTTGCCGGGAAGCTAGAGTAAGTAGTTCGCC
AGTTAATAGTTTGCGCAACGTTGTTGCCATTGCTACAGGCATCGTGGTGTCACGCTCGTCGTTTGGTATG
GCTTCATTCAGCTCCGGTTCCCAACGATCAAGGCGAGTTACATGATCCCCCATGTTGTGCAAAAAAGCGG
TTAGCTCCTTCGGTCCTCCGATCGTTGTCAGAAGTAAGTTGGCCGCAGTGTTATCACTCATGGTTATGGC
AGCACTGCATAATTCTCTTACTGTCATGCCATCCGTAAGATGCTTTTCTGTGACTGGTGAGTACTCAACC
AAGTCATTCTGAGAATAGTGTATGCGGCGACCGAGTTGCTCTTGCCCGGCGTCAATACGGGATAATACCG
CGCCACATAGCAGAACTTTAAAAGTGCTCATCATTGGAAAACGTTCTTCGGGGCGAAAACTCTCAAGGAT
CTTACCGCTGTTGAGATCCAGTTCGATGTAACCCACTCGTGCACCCAACTGATCTTCAGCATCTTTTACT
TTCACCAGCGTTTCTGGGTGAGCAAAAACAGGAAGGCAAAATGCCGCAAAAAAGGGAATAAGGGCGACAC
GGAAATGTTGAATACTCATACTCTTCCTTTTTCAATATTATTGAAGCATTTATCAGGGTTATTGTCTCAT
GAGCGGATACATATTTGAATGTATTTAGTGGCCATAGAGCCCACCGCATCCCCAGCATGCCTGCTATTGA
CTTCCCAATCCTCCCCCTTGCTGTCCTGCCCCACCCCACCCCCCAGAATAGAATGACACCTACTCAGACA
ATGCGATGCAATTTCCTCATTTTATTAGGAAAGGACAGTGGGAGTGGCACCTTCCAGGGTCAAGGAAGGC
ACGGGGGAGGGGCAAACAACAGATGGCTGGCAACTAGAAGGCACAGTCGAGGCTGATCAGCGGGTTTAAA
GGAGCGAGACGAAGGCTCACTGTGCAGACTGGAGCGCGTCTCCTACTATGTCTTCTTACTGAGGATATTG
CCTGAAGCTGGAAGACGTAATGGTAGGCGTGTACGGTGGGAGGCCTATATAAGCAGAGCTCGTTTAGTGA
ACCGTCAGATCGCCTGGAGAATTCGCCACCATGAGCAAAGGAGAAGAACTTTTCACTGGAGTTGTCCCAA
TTCTTGTTGAATTAGATGGTGATGTTAATGGGCACAAATTTTCTGTCAGAGGAGAGGGTGAAGGTGATGC
TACAAACGGAAAACTCACCCTTAAATTTATTTGCACTACTGGAAAACTACCTGTTCCATGGCCAACACTT
GTCACTACTCTGACCTATGGTGTTCAATGCTTTTCCCGTTATCCGGATCACATGAAACGGCATGACTTTT
TCAAGAGTGCCATGCCCGAAGGTTATGTACAGGAACGCACTATATCTTTCAAAGATGACGGGACCTACAA
GACGCGTGCTGAAGTCAAGTTTGAAGGTGATACCCTTGTTAATCGTATCGAGTTAAAAGGTATTGATTTT
AAAGAAGATGGAAACATTCTCGGACACAAACTCGAGTACAACTTTAACTCACACAATGTATACATCACGG
CAGACAAACAAAAGAATGGAATCAAAGCTAACTTCAAAATTCGCCACAACGTTGAAGATGGTTCCGTTCA
ACTAGCAGACCATTATCAACAAAATACTCCAATTGGCGATGGCCCTGTCCTTTTACCAGACAACCATTAC
CTGTCGACACAATCTGTCCTTTCGAAAGATCCCAACGAAAAGCGTGACCACATGGTCCTTCTTGAGTTTG
TAACTGCTGCTGGGATTACACATGG
